Addgene plasmid #235923: pME_Cp_0_5_035_rps8_3'UTR_Cr
Purpose: rps8 3'UTR Chlamydomonas reinhardtii
Depositing lab: Tobias Erb. Depositing organization: Max Planck Institute for Terrestrial Microbiology. Publication: A modular high-throughput approach for advancing synthetic biology in the chloroplast of Chlamydomonas. Inckemann RM, Chotel T, Burgis M, Brinkmann CK, Andreas L, Baumann J, Sharma P, Klose M, Barrett J, Ries F, Paczia N, Glatter T, Mackinder LCM, Willmund F, Erb TJ. Nat Plants. 2025 Nov;11(11):2332-2349. doi: 10.1038/s41477-025-02126-2. Epub 2025 Nov 3. PubMed 41184475.
Backbone
  Vector backbone: pME_Cp_UAV_GFP
  Backbone size w/o insert (bp): 2101
  Vector type: Synthetic Biology
Growth in bacteria
  Bacterial resistance: Chloramphenicol, 25 μg/mL
  Growth temperature: 37°C
  Growth strain: DH5alpha
  Copy number: High Copy
Gene/Insert
  Gene/Insert name: rps8 3'UTR
  Species: Chlamydomonas reinhardtii
  Insert size (bp): 388
  Cloning method: Restriction Enzyme; 5′ cloning site BsaI (destroyed during cloning); 3′ cloning site BsaI (destroyed during cloning)
  Sequencing primers: 5′ CGTATCACGAGGCAGAATTTC; 3′ CCTGCATAACGCGAAGTAATC
Terms and licenses: Academic/Nonprofit Terms; Industry Terms: Not Available to Industry
Depositor comments: Please visit https://doi.org/10.1101/2024.05.08.593163 for bioRxiv preprint.
How to cite: pME_Cp_0_5_035_rps8_3'UTR_Cr was a gift from Tobias Erb (Addgene plasmid # 235923 ; http://n2t.net/addgene:235923 ; RRID:Addgene_235923)
