[The description below was written by a language model from this plasmid's Addgene catalogue record and pLannotate feature annotations shown in this document.]
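Description:
pME_Cp_0_5_035_rps8_3'UTR_Cr is a small (about 2.5 kb) synthetic-biology part plasmid from a modular cloning toolkit for engineering the chloroplast of Chlamydomonas reinhardtii. It stores a single basic part, the 388 bp 3' untranslated region of the C. reinhardtii rps8 gene, in the pME_Cp_UAV_GFP acceptor backbone (about 2.1 kb). The backbone name suggests a GFP dropout cassette that the part replaces, although the record does not say so and no GFP feature is annotated in the final sequence. The part was inserted through BsaI sites that were destroyed during cloning, which is consistent with Type IIS (Golden Gate-style) assembly. The record does not state which enzyme is used to release the part for later assemblies.

The plasmid is propagated in E. coli from a high-copy ColE1/pUC-type origin. Selection is with chloramphenicol, through a cat gene driven by its native promoter and followed by the lambda t0 terminator. The insert itself is not annotated, but it falls in the roughly 400 bp gap between the BioBrick prefix and suffix sequences. This region is flanked by a putative bacterial terminator upstream and the his operon terminator downstream, which insulate the part from read-through transcription in the bacterial host. The plasmid carries no promoter, coding sequence or algal selection marker, so it is not an expression or transformation vector on its own. It is a library element that supplies a 3'UTR to be combined with promoters, 5'UTRs and coding sequences when building multi-part chloroplast transgene cassettes. In plastids, such 3' regions typically influence transcript processing and stability.
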