Features (pLannotate 1.2.2; 8 found; start..end, strand, type, name):
    730..824     -  terminator     lambda t0 terminator: transcription terminator from phage lambda
    848..1504    -  CDS            cat: CAT_ECOLX - Experimental evidence at protein level: Swiss-Prot protein existence level 1. This enzyme is an effector of chloramphenicol resistance in bacteria. From Escherichia coli. This protein is used as a marker in many commonly used cloning vectors, such as pACYC184.
   1505..1602    -  promoter       cat promoter: promoter of the E. coli cat gene encoding chloramphenicol acetyltransferase
   1688..1731    -  terminator     bacterial terminator: putative bacterial transcription terminator
   1734..1755    +  misc_feature   BioBrick prefix: BioBrick prefix for parts that do not start with "ATG"
   2176..2195    +  misc_feature   BioBrick suffix: universal suffix for all parts
   2196..2253    +  terminator     his operon terminator: This putative transcriptin terminator from the E. coli his operon has a 2-bp deletion introduced during synthesis. Its efficiency has not been determined.
   2448..547     -  rep_origin     ori (across the origin): high-copy-number ColE1/pMB1/pBR322/pUC origin of replication
>Addgene plasmid #235923 | pME_Cp_0_5_035_rps8_3'UTR_Cr | addgene full sequence | sequence record 471499 | Addgene NGS Result
ACGCTCAAGTCAGAGGTGGCGAAACCCGACAGGACTATAAAGATACCAGGCGTTTCCCCCTGGAAGCTCC
CTCGTGCGCTCTCCTGTTCCGACCCTGCCGCTTACCGGATACCTGTCCGCCTTTCTCCCTTCGGGAAGCG
TGGCGCTTTCTCATAGCTCACGCTGTAGGTATCTCAGTTCGGTGTAGGTCGTTCGCTCCAAGCTGGGCTG
TGTGCACGAACCCCCCGTTCAGCCCGACCGCTGCGCCTTATCCGGTAACTATCGTCTTGAGTCCAACCCG
GTAAGACACGACTTATCGCCACTGGCAGCAGCCACTGGTAACAGGATTAGCAGAGCGAGGTATGTAGGCG
GTGCTACAGAGTTCTTGAAGTGGTGGCCTAACTACGGCTACACTAGAAGAACAGTATTTGGTATCTGCGC
TCTGCTGAAGCCAGTTACCTTCGGAAAAAGAGTTGGTAGCTCTTGATCCGGCAAACAAACCACCGCTGGT
AGCGGTGGTTTTTTTGTTTGCAAGCAGCAGATTACGCGCAGAAAAAAAGGATCTCAAGAAGATCCTTTGA
TCTTTTCTACGGGGTCTGACGCTCAGTGGAACGAAAACTCACGTTAAGGGATTTTGGTCATGAGATTATC
AAAAAGGATCTTCACCTAGATCCTTTTAAATTAAAAATGAAGTTTTAAATCAATCTAAAGTATATATGAG
TAAACTTGGTCTGACAGCTCGAGGCTTGGATTCTCACCAATAAAAAACGCCCGGCGGCAACCGAGCGTTC
TGAACAAATCCAGATGGAGTTCTGAGGTCATTACTGGATCTATCAACAGGAGTCCAAGCGAGCTCGATAT
CAAATTACGCCCCGCCCTGCCACTCGTCGCAGTACTGTTGTAATTCATTAAGCATTCTGCCGACATGGAA
GCCATCACAAACGGCATGATGAACCTGAATCGCCAGCGGCATCAGCACCTTGTCGCCTTGCGTATAATAT
TTGCCCATGGTGAAAACGGGGGCGAAGAAGTTGTCCATATTGGCCACGTTTAAATCAAAACTGGTGAAAC
TCACCCAGGGATTGGCTGATACGAAAAACATATTCTCAATAAACCCTTTAGGGAAATAGGCCAGGTTTTC
ACCGTAACACGCCACATCTTGCGAATATATGTGTAGAAACTGCCGGAAATCGTCGTGGTATTCACTCCAG
AGTGATGAAAACGTTTCAGTTTGCTCATGGAAAACGGTGTAACAAGGGTGAACACTATCCCATATCACCA
GCTCACCGTCTTTCATTGCCATACGAAATTCCGGATGAGCATTCATCAGGCGGGCAAGAATGTGAATAAA
GGCCGGATAAAACTTGTGCTTATTTTTCTTTACGGTCTTTAAAAAGGCCGTAATATCCAGCTGAACGGTC
TGGTTATAGGTACATTGAGCAACTGACTGAAATGCCTCAAAATGTTCTTTACGATGCCATTGGGATATAT
CAACGGTGGTATATCCAGTGATTTTTTTCTCCATTTTAGCTTCCTTAGCTCCTGAAAATCTCGATAACTC
AAAAAATACGCCCGGTAGTGATCTTATTTCATTATGGTGAAAGTTGGAACCTCTTACGTGCCCGATCAAC
TCGAGTGCCACCTGACGTCTAAGAAACCATTATTATCATGACATTAACCTATAAAAATAGGCGTATCACG
AGGCAGAATTTCAGATAAAAAAAATCCTTAGCTTTCGCTAAGGATGATTTCTGGAATTCGCGGCCGCTTC
TAGAGCGATGAGTGGTCTCGGCTTAATTTTTTATAAATTTAAAACTGGCTACCTCTGTAAAAATATTTAA
TATGGCATCACCAGAGGTACCAGAAATGTATTTACCTTTCCTCCCAAAAACACTTATTTTAAAATCTAAT
TATTGACAGAAGTTGACCTTGTAAATATTACTTAAATTAATTTAGCAGTATGTCAATTTAGTTAGTTATA
GTACCACTTTGGGAGAGGGTATTACATTAATTTATTTTGAAATTTACTTATAGTAAATAGAGATTTGGGA
ACAACAACTGCTAGCCTACCGATTTACAAAACGTGGTTTTAATAATTTATTAATTGGAAGGCGACTGCAA
AAGAATATTTTGCAGCATAGGATTTATTTCTAATTTTTCTAAAGTTACCAATTGCGCTTGAGACCACTCA
TCGCGACTAGTAGCGGCCGCTGCAGTCCGGCAAAAAAGGGCAAGGTGTCACCACCCTGCCCTTTTTCTTT
AAAACCGAAAAGATTACTTCGCGTTATGCAGGCTTCCTCGCTCACTGACTCGCTGCGCTCGGTCGTTCGG
CTGCGGCGAGCGGTATCAGCTCACTCAAAGGCGGTAATACGGTTATCCACAGAATCAGGGGATAACGCAG
GAAAGAACATGTGAGCAAAAGGCCAGCAAAAGGCCAGGAACCGTAAAAAGGCCGCGTTGCTGGCGTTTTT
CCACAGGCTCCGCCCCCCTGACGAGCATCACAAAAATCG
